>Addgene plasmid #204090 | pBP-R_MCD2 | addgene full sequence | sequence record 418222 | Addgene NGS Result
TCAAGAAGATCCTTTGATCTTTTCTACGGGGTCTGACGCTCAGTGGAACGAAAACTCACGTTAAGGGATT
TTGGTCATGAGATTATCAAAAAGGATCTTCACCTAGATCCTTTTAAATTAAAAATGAAGTTTTAAATCAA
TCTAAAGTATATATGAGTAAACTTGGTCTGACAGCTCGAGGCTTGGATTCTCACCAATAAAAAACGCCCG
GCGGCAACCGAGCGTTCTGAACAAATCCAGATGGAGTTCTGAGGTCATTACTGGATCTATCAACAGGAGT
CCAAGCGAGCTCGATATCAAATTACGCCCCGCCCTGCCACTCATCGCAGTACTGTTGTAATTCATTAAGC
ATTCTGCCGACATGGAAGCCATCACAAACGGCATGATGAACCTGAATCGCCAGCGGCATCAGCACCTTGT
CGCCTTGCGTATAATATTTGCCCATGGTGAAAACGGGGGCGAAGAAGTTGTCCATATTGGCCACGTTTAA
ATCAAAACTGGTGAAACTCACCCAGGGATTGGCTGACACGAAAAACATATTCTCAATAAACCCTTTAGGG
AAATAGGCCAGGTTTTCACCGTAACACGCCACATCTTGCGAATATATGTGTAGAAACTGCCGGAAATCGT
CGTGGTATTCACTCCAGAGCGATGAAAACGTTTCAGTTTGCTCATGGAAAACGGTGTAACAAGGGTGAAC
ACTATCCCATATCACCAGCTCACCGTCTTTCATTGCCATACGAAATTCCGGATGAGCATTCATCAGGCGG
GCAAGAATGTGAATAAAGGCCGGATAAAACTTGTGCTTATTTTTCTTTACGGTCTTTAAAAAGGCCGTAA
TATCCAGCTGAACGGTCTGGTTATAGGTACATTGAGCAACTGACTGAAATGCCTCAAAATGTTCTTTACG
ATGCCATTGGGATATATCAACGGTGGTATATCCAGTGATTTTTTTCTCCATTTTAGCTTCCTTAGCTCCT
GAAAATCTCGATAACTCAAAAAATACGCCCGGTAGTGATCTTATTTCATTATGGTGAAAGTTGGAACCTC
TTACGTGCCCGATCAACTCGAGTGCCACCTGACGTCTAAGAAACCATTATTATCATGACATTAACCTATA
AAAATAGGCGTATCACGAGGCAGAATTTCAGATAAAAAAAATCCTTAGCTTTCGCTAAGGATGATTTCTG
GAATTCGCGGCCGCTTCTAGAATCTAGAGACGCATAGGTCTCAGTACTCTTAATCATGCTAAGGAGGTTT
TCATAAGAGACCCATGCCGTCTCATTAGCTGCAGTCCGGCAAAAAAGGGCAAGGTGTCACCACCCTGCCC
TTTTTCTTTAAAACCGAAAAGATTACTTCGCGTTATGCAGGCTTCCTCGCTCACTGACTCGCTGCGCTCG
GTCGTTCGGCTGCGGCGAGCGGTATCAGCTCACTCAAAGGCGGTAATACGGTTATCCACAGAATCAGGGG
ATAACGCAGGAAAGAACATGTGAGCAAAAGGCCAGCAAAAGGCCAGGAACCGTAAAAAGGCCGCGTTGCT
GGCGTTTTTCCACAGGCTCCGCCCCCCTGACGAGCATCACAAAAATCGACGCTCAAGTCAGAGGTGGCGA
AACCCGACAGGACTATAAAGATACCAGGCGTTTCCCCCTGGAAGCTCCCTCGTGCGCTCTCCTGTTCCGA
CCCTGCCGCTTACCGGATACCTGTCCGCCTTTCTCCCTTCGGGAAGCGTGGCGCTTTCTCATAGCTCACG
CTGTAGGTATCTCAGTTCGGTGTAGGTCGTTCGCTCCAAGCTGGGCTGTGTGCACGAACCCCCCGTTCAG
CCCGACCGCTGCGCCTTATCCGGTAACTATCGTCTTGAGTCCAACCCGGTAAGACACGACTTATCGCCAC
TGGCAGCAGCCACTGGTAACAGGATTAGCAGAGCGAGGTATGTAGGCGGTGCTACAGAGTTCTTGAAGTG
GTGGCCTAACTACGGCTACACTAGAAGAACAGTATTTGGTATCTGCGCTCTGCTGAAGCCAGTTACCTTC
GGAAAAAGAGTTGGTAGCTCTTGATCCGGCAAACAAACCACCGCTACCAGCGGTGGTTTTTTTGTTTGCA
AGCAGCAGATTACGCGCAGAAAAAAAGGATC
Features (pLannotate 1.2.2; 7 found; start..end, strand, type, name):
    187..281     -  terminator     lambda t0 terminator: transcription terminator from phage lambda
    305..961     -  CDS            cat: CAT_ECOLX - Experimental evidence at protein level: Swiss-Prot protein existence level 1. This enzyme is an effector of chloramphenicol resistance in bacteria. From Escherichia coli. This protein is used as a marker in many commonly used cloning vectors, such as pACYC184.
    962..1059    -  promoter       cat promoter: promoter of the E. coli cat gene encoding chloramphenicol acetyltransferase
   1145..1188    -  terminator     bacterial terminator: putative bacterial transcription terminator
   1191..1210    +  misc_feature   BioBrick prefix: BioBrick prefix for parts that start with "ATG"
   1295..1352    +  terminator     his operon terminator: This putative transcriptin terminator from the E. coli his operon has a 2-bp deletion introduced during synthesis. Its efficiency has not been determined.
   1547..4       -  rep_origin     ori (across the origin): high-copy-number ColE1/pMB1/pBR322/pUC origin of replication
