[The description below was written by a language model from this plasmid's Addgene catalogue record and pLannotate feature annotations shown in this document.]
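Description:
pBP-R_MCD2 is a small (about 2.1 kb) bacterial part-storage plasmid built on the iGEM pSB1C3 backbone, holding a synthetic ribosome binding site described as the "MCD2 strong RBS". The record classifies it as a "Type 0 RBS part", which indicates it is one module in a hierarchical, modular cloning toolkit in which basic parts (promoters, RBSs, coding sequences, terminators) are kept in individual plasmids and later combined into transcription units. The record does not describe the assembly standard, the flanking restriction sites or the overhangs. The part itself was introduced by Gibson cloning.

The annotated features are almost entirely backbone. Replication relies on a high-copy ColE1/pMB1/pUC-type origin. Selection is by chloramphenicol through the cat gene (chloramphenicol acetyltransferase), which is driven by its native cat promoter and followed by the phage lambda t0 terminator. The insert region is marked by a BioBrick prefix and is bracketed by a putative bacterial terminator upstream and a his operon terminator downstream. This is the usual pSB1C3 arrangement that insulates the cloning site from read-through transcription from the rest of the plasmid. The RBS itself is not called out by the automated annotation; it presumably lies in the short unannotated stretch between the prefix and the his operon terminator.

No promoter, coding sequence or reporter accompanies the RBS. Although it is catalogued as a bacterial expression vector, the plasmid does not express anything on its own. It serves as a source of a strong translation initiation element for constructing bacterial expression cassettes.
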