Addgene plasmid #204090: pBP-R_MCD2
Purpose: Type 0 RBS part
Depositing lab: Mikhail Shapiro. Depositing organization: California Institute of Technology.
Backbone
  Vector backbone: pSB1C3
  Backbone manufacturer: iGEM
  Vector type: Bacterial Expression
Growth in bacteria
  Bacterial resistance: Chloramphenicol, 25 μg/mL
  Growth temperature: 37°C
  Growth strain: NEB Stable
  Copy number: High Copy
Gene/Insert
  Gene/Insert name: MCD2 strong RBS
  Species: Synthetic
  Mutation: None
  Cloning method: Gibson Cloning
Terms and licenses: Academic/Nonprofit Terms; Industry Terms: Not Available to Industry
How to cite: pBP-R_MCD2 was a gift from Mikhail Shapiro (Addgene plasmid # 204090 ; http://n2t.net/addgene:204090 ; RRID:Addgene_204090)
